>Addgene plasmid #81464 | pDONR223_CDK17_p.R177H | addgene full sequence | sequence record 167254 | Addgene NGS result
CTTTCCTGCGTTATCCCCTGATTCTGTGGATAACCGTATTACCGCCTTTGAGTGAGCTGATACCGCTCGC
CGCAGCCGAACGACCGAGCGCAGCGAGTCAGTGAGCGAGGAAGCGGAAGAGCGCCCAATACGCAAACCGC
CTCTCCCCGCGCGTTGGCCGATTCATTAATGCAGCTGGCACGACAGGTTTCCCGACTGGAAAGCGGGCAG
TGAGCGCAACGCAATTAATACGCGTACCGCTAGCCAGGAAGAGTTTGTAGAAACGCAAAAAGGCCATCCG
TCAGGATGGCCTTCTGCTTAGTTTGATGCCTGGCAGTTTATGGCGGGCGTCCTGCCCGCCACCCTCCGGG
CCGTTGCTTCACAACGTTCAAATCCGCTCCCGGCGGATTTGTCCTACTCAGGAGAGCGTTCACCGACAAA
CAACAGATAAAACGAAAGGCCCAGTCTTCCGACTGAGCCTTTCGTTTTATTTGATGCCTGGCAGTTCCCT
ACTCTCGCGTTAACGCTAGCATGGATGTTTTCCCAGTCACGACGTTGTAAAACGACGGCCAGTCTTAAGC
TCGGGCCCCAAATAATGATTTTATTTTGACTGATAGTGACCTGTTCGTTGCAACAAATTGATGAGCAATG
CTTTTTTATAATGCCAACTTTGTACAAAAAAGTTGGCACCATGAAAAAATTTAAGAGAAGGCTATCCCTC
ACACTCCGAGGAAGTCAGACTATTGATGAATCATTGTCTGAATTGGCTGAACAAATGACTATTGAAGAAA
ACAGCAGCAAGGATAATGAGCCTATTGTGAAGAATGGCAGGCCTCCAACGTCTCACAGTATGCATTCCTT
CCTCCACCAGTACACAGGATCTTTCAAGAAGCCCCCATTGCGGAGACCACACAGTGTTATTGGAGGGAGC
CTTGGCTCCTTCATGGCAATGCCCAGAAATGGAAGCAGATTAGATATTGTTCATGAAAATCTAAAAATGG
GATCAGATGGTGAGAGTGACCAAGCTTCTGGGACATCATCTGATGAAGTCCAGTCACCTACAGGTGTTTG
TCTCAGAAATCGTATACATAGACGGATCTCAATGGAGGATTTAAATAAGCGGTTATCACTGCCTGCAGAC
ATCAGAATACCTGATGGATATCTTGAAAAGTTGCAGATAAACAGTCCACCATTTGACCAACCAATGAGTC
GAAGGTCTCATAGAGCTTCCTTATCAGAAATTGGCTTTGGAAAAATGGAAACCTACATCAAATTGGAAAA
GCTTGGAGAGGGTACATATGCAACAGTATATAAAGGAAGAAGTAAATTGACAGAGAATTTGGTGGCATTA
AAAGAGATCCGATTGGAACATGAAGAAGGTGCACCCTGCACAGCTATAAGAGAAGTTTCACTATTAAAGG
ATTTAAAACATGCAAATATAGTAACCTTACATGACATTGTTCACACAGATAAATCCTTGACTTTGGTGTT
TGAGTATCTGGATAAAGACCTGAAACAGTACATGGATGACTGTGGAAACATCATGAGTATGCACAACGTA
AAGCTGTTTCTGTACCAAATTCTACGTGGTTTGGCATATTGCCATAGAAGAAAGGTATTGCATCGAGACT
TGAAACCACAGAACCTCCTCATTAATGAGAAAGGAGAATTAAAGCTAGCAGATTTTGGACTAGCCCGAGC
CAAGTCAGTTCCCACAAAGACCTACTCAAATGAAGTTGTCACACTATGGTACCGGCCACCTGATGTGCTT
CTTGGTTCCTCGGAGTACTCAACACAGATTGACATGTGGGGTGTTGGTTGCATTTTCTTTGAAATGGCTT
CTGGAAGACCTTTATTTCCAGGATCAACCGTGGAAGATGAACTGCACTTAATTTTCCGACTGCTAGGAAC
TCCATCTCAGGAAACTTGGCCAGGTATTTCTTCAAATGAGGAGTTCAAGAACTACAACTTTCCAAAATAT
AAACCACAGCCTCTAATTAACCACGCACCCAGGTTAGACTCTGAAGGAATTGAGTTGATAACAAAATTTC
TTCAGTATGAATCTAAGAAAAGGGTTTCAGCTGAAGAGGCCATGAAACATGTGTACTTTCGAAGTCTGGG
ACCAAGAATACATGCTTTACCAGAAAGTGTATCAATATTCAGTTTGAAAGAGATTCAGTTGCAAAAGGAC
CCGGGTTTTCGAAATTCTTCTTATCCAGAGACAGGACATGGGAAGAACAGAAGACAGAGCATGCTCTTTT
GATTGCCAACTTTCTTGTACAAAGTTGGCATTATAAGAAAGCATTGCTTATCAATTTGTTGCAACGAACA
GGTCACTATCAGTCAAAATAAAATCATTATTTGCCATCCAGCTGATATCCCCTATAGTGAGTCGTATTAC
ATGGTCATAGCTGTTTCCTGGCAGCTCTGGCCCGTGTCTCAAAATCTCTGATGTTACATTGCACAAGATA
AAAATATATCATCATGCCTCCTCTAGACCAGCCAGGACAGAAATGCCTCGACTTCGCTGCTACCCAAGGT
TGCCGGGTGACGCACACCGTGGAAACGGATGAAGGCACGAACCCAGTGGACATAAGCCTGTTCGGTTCGT
AAGCTGTAATGCAAGTAGCGTATGCGCTCACGCAACTGGTCCAGAACCTTGACCGAACGCAGCGGTGGTA
ACGGCGCAGTGGCGGTTTTCATGGCTTGTTATGACTGTTTTTTTGGGGTACAGTCTATGCCTCGGGCATC
CAAGCAGCAAGCGCGTTACGCCGTGGGTCGATGTTTGATGTTATGGAGCAGCAACGATGTTACGCAGCAG
GGCAGTCGCCCTAAAACAAAGTTAAACATTATGAGGGAAGCGGTGATCGCCGAAGTATCGACTCAACTAT
CAGAGGTAGTTGGCGTCATCGAGCGCCATCTCGAACCGACGTTGCTGGCCGTACATTTGTACGGCTCCGC
AGTGGATGGCGGCCTGAAGCCACACAGTGATATTGATTTGCTGGTTACGGTGACCGTAAGGCTTGATGAA
ACAACGCGGCGAGCTTTGATCAACGACCTTTTGGAAACTTCGGCTTCCCCTGGAGAGAGCGAGATTCTCC
GCGCTGTAGAAGTCACCATTGTTGTGCACGACGACATCATTCCGTGGCGTTATCCAGCTAAGCGCGAACT
GCAATTTGGAGAATGGCAGCGCAATGACATTCTTGCAGGTATCTTCGAGCCAGCCACGATCGACATTGAT
CTGGCTATCTTGCTGACAAAAGCAAGAGAACATAGCGTTGCCTTGGTAGGTCCAGCGGCGGAGGAACTCT
TTGATCCGGTTCCTGAACAGGATCTATTTGAGGCGCTAAATGAAACCTTAACGCTATGGAACTCGCCGCC
CGACTGGGCTGGCGATGAGCGAAATGTAGTGCTTACGTTGTCCCGCATTTGGTACAGCGCAGTAACCGGC
AAAATCGCGCCGAAGGATGTCGCTGCCGACTGGGCAATGGAGCGCCTGCCGGCCCAGTATCAGCCCGTCA
TACTTGAAGCTAGACAGGCTTATCTTGGACAAGAAGAAGATCGCTTGGCCTCGCGCGCAGATCAGTTGGA
AGAATTTGTCCACTACGTGAAAGGCGAGATCACCAAGGTAGTCGGCAAATAACCCTCGAGCCACCCATGA
CCAAAATCCCTTAACGTGAGTTACGCGTCGTTCCACTGAGCGTCAGACCCCGTAGAAAAGATCAAAGGAT
CTTCTTGAGATCCTTTTTTTCTGCGCGTAATCTGCTGCTTGCAAACAAAAAAACCACCGCTACCAGCGGT
GGTTTGTTTGCCGGATCAAGAGCTACCAACTCTTTTTCCGAAGGTAACTGGCTTCAGCAGAGCGCAGATA
CCAAATACTGTTCTTCTAGTGTAGCCGTAGTTAGGCCACCACTTCAAGAACTCTGTAGCACCGCCTACAT
ACCTCGCTCTGCTAATCCTGTTACCAGTGGCTGCTGCCAGTGGCGATAAGTCGTGTCTTACCGGGTTGGA
CTCAAGACGATAGTTACCGGATAAGGCGCAGCGGTCGGGCTGAACGGGGGGTTCGTGCACACAGCCCAGC
TTGGAGCGAACGACCTACACCGAACTGAGATACCTACAGCGTGAGCTATGAGAAAGCGCCACGCTTCCCG
AAGGGAGAAAGGCGGACAGGTATCCGGTAAGCGGCAGGGTCGGAACAGGAGAGCGCACGAGGGAGCTTCC
AGGGGGAAACGCCTGGTATCTTTATAGTCCTGTCGGGTTTCGCCACCTCTGACTTGAGCGTCGATTTTTG
TGATGCTCGTCAGGGGGGCGGAGCCTATGGAAAAACGCCAGCAACGCGGCCTTTTTACGGTTCCTGGCCT
TTTGCTGGCCTTTTGCTCACATGTT
Features (pLannotate 1.2.2; 12 found; start..end, strand, type, name):
    121..213     +  CDS            lacI (fragment): lac repressor; lacI; The lac repressor binds to the lac operator to inhibit transcription in E. coli. This inhibition can be relieved by adding lactose or isopropyl-β-D-thiogalactopyranoside (IPTG).
    268..295     -  terminator     rrnB T2 terminator: transcription terminator T2 from the E. coli rrnB gene
    427..470     +  terminator     rrnB T1 terminator: Escherichia coli rrnB; transcription terminator T1 from the E. coli rrnB gene
    517..553     -  CDS            lacZα (fragment): LacZα fragment of β-galactosidase; lacZ fragment
    570..665     +  protein_bind   attL3: mutant version of attL; recombination site for the Gateway® LR reaction LR Clonase™
    671..2239    +  CDS            CDK17: CDK17_HUMAN - Also known as PCTAIRE2, PCTK2. Experimental evidence at protein level: Swiss-Prot protein existence level 1. May play a role in terminally differentiated neurons. Has a Ser/Thr-phosphorylating activity for histone H1 (By similarity). From Homo sapiens (Human).
   2247..2342    -  protein_bind   attL3: mutant version of attL; recombination site for the Gateway® LR reaction LR Clonase™
   2361..2379    -  promoter       T7 promoter: promoter for bacteriophage T7 RNA polymerase
   2569..2592    +  promoter       Pc promoter (fragment): intI1 (promoter lies within the coding sequence); class 1 integron promoter
   2768..2824    +  CDS            GmR (fragment): gentamycin acetyltransferase; aacC1; confers resistance to gentamycin
   2831..3622    +  CDS            SmR: aminoglycoside adenylyltransferase (Murphy, 1985); aadA; confers resistance to spectinomycin and streptomycin
   3715..4303    +  rep_origin     ori: high-copy-number ColE1/pMB1/pBR322/pUC origin of replication
