[The description below was written by a language model from this plasmid's Addgene catalogue record and pLannotate feature annotations shown in this document.]
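Description:
pDONR223_CDK17_p.R177H is a Gateway entry clone built in the pDONR223 backbone and carrying the open reading frame of human CDK17 (also known as PCTAIRE2 or PCTK2), a serine/threonine kinase of the cyclin-dependent kinase family, with an arginine-to-histidine substitution at residue 177. It is a bacterial shuttle and storage plasmid rather than an expression construct. The record lists no promoter for the insert, and the only nearby promoter annotated is a T7 promoter lying outside the recombination cassette on the opposite strand. The plasmid replicates in E. coli from a high-copy ColE1/pUC-type origin and is selected with spectinomycin through the aadA (SmR) aminoglycoside adenylyltransferase gene. This gene sits downstream of a class 1 integron Pc promoter fragment and a remnant of a gentamicin resistance gene. The rrnB T1 and T2 terminators upstream of the cassette insulate the insert from read-through transcription, and small lacI and lacZα fragments are backbone remnants.

The roughly 1.6 kb CDK17 coding sequence is flanked by two attL recombination sites. The automated annotation labels both as attL3 in opposing orientations, although pDONR223-derived entry clones normally carry an attL1/attL2 pair. These sites allow an LR Clonase reaction to move the ORF directionally into any compatible Gateway destination vector, which then supplies the promoter, tags and selection marker. The clone is in the "closed" configuration, with a stop codon directly after the insert, so it yields native or N-terminally tagged protein but not C-terminal fusions. It belongs to the Target Accelerator Plasmid Collection, a set of variant alleles made for systematic functional testing of rare cancer-associated mutations.
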