Addgene plasmid #81464: pDONR223_CDK17_p.R177H
Purpose: Gateway Donor vector containing CDK17 , part of the Target Accelerator Plasmid Collection.
Depositing lab: Jesse Boehm & William Hahn & David Root. Depositing organization: Broad Institute. Publication: Systematic Functional Interrogation of Rare Cancer Variants Identifies Oncogenic Alleles. Kim E, Ilic N, Shrestha Y, Zou L, Kamburov A, Zhu C, Yang X, Lubonja R, Tran N, Nguyen C, Lawrence MS, Piccioni F, Bagul M, Doench JG, Chouinard CR, Wu X, Hogstrom L, Natoli T, Tamayo P, Horn H, Corsello SM, Lage K, Root DE, Subramanian A, Golub TR, Getz G, Boehm JS, Hahn WC. Cancer Discov. 2016 Jul;6(7):714-26. doi: 10.1158/2159-8290.CD-16-0160. Epub 2016 May 4. PubMed 27147599.
Backbone
  Vector backbone: pDONR223
  Backbone manufacturer: Invitrogen
  Backbone size w/o insert (bp): 2790
  Vector type: Gateway Entry vector
Growth in bacteria
  Bacterial resistance: Spectinomycin, 50 μg/mL
  Growth temperature: 37°C
  Growth strain: DH5alpha
  Copy number: High Copy
Gene/Insert
  Gene/Insert name: CDK17 (alt name: NM_002595.4)
  Species: H. sapiens (human)
  Mutation: R177H
  Entrez Gene: CDK17 (a.k.a. PCTAIRE2, PCTK2)
  Promoter: None
  Cloning method: Gateway Cloning
  Sequencing primers: 5′ M13pUC-fwd; 3′ M13-Rev
Terms and licenses: Academic/Nonprofit Terms; Industry Terms: Not Available to Industry
Depositor comments: Closed state: stop codon immediately follows insert
How to cite: pDONR223_CDK17_p.R177H was a gift from Jesse Boehm & William Hahn & David Root (Addgene plasmid # 81464 ; http://n2t.net/addgene:81464 ; RRID:Addgene_81464)
