>Addgene plasmid #81464 | pDONR223_CDK17_p.R177H | depositor partial sequence | sequence record 154783 | Insert sequence
ATGAAAAAATTTAAGAGAAGGCTATCCCTCACACTCCGAGGAAGTCAGACTATTGATGAATCATTGTCTG
AATTGGCTGAACAAATGACTATTGAAGAAAACAGCAGCAAGGATAATGAGCCTATTGTGAAGAATGGCAG
GCCTCCAACGTCTCACAGTATGCATTCCTTCCTCCACCAGTACACAGGATCTTTCAAGAAGCCCCCATTG
CGGAGACCACACAGTGTTATTGGAGGGAGCCTTGGCTCCTTCATGGCAATGCCCAGAAATGGAAGCAGAT
TAGATATTGTTCATGAAAATCTAAAAATGGGATCAGATGGTGAGAGTGACCAAGCTTCTGGGACATCATC
TGATGAAGTCCAGTCACCTACAGGTGTTTGTCTCAGAAATCGTATACATAGACGGATCTCAATGGAGGAT
TTAAATAAGCGGTTATCACTGCCTGCAGACATCAGAATACCTGATGGATATCTTGAAAAGTTGCAGATAA
ACAGTCCACCATTTGACCAACCAATGAGTCGAAGGTCTCATAGAGCTTCCTTATCAGAAATTGGCTTTGG
AAAAATGGAAACCTACATCAAATTGGAAAAGCTTGGAGAGGGTACATATGCAACAGTATATAAAGGAAGA
AGTAAATTGACAGAGAATTTGGTGGCATTAAAAGAGATCCGATTGGAACATGAAGAAGGTGCACCCTGCA
CAGCTATAAGAGAAGTTTCACTATTAAAGGATTTAAAACATGCAAATATAGTAACCTTACATGACATTGT
TCACACAGATAAATCCTTGACTTTGGTGTTTGAGTATCTGGATAAAGACCTGAAACAGTACATGGATGAC
TGTGGAAACATCATGAGTATGCACAACGTAAAGCTGTTTCTGTACCAAATTCTACGTGGTTTGGCATATT
GCCATAGAAGAAAGGTATTGCATCGAGACTTGAAACCACAGAACCTCCTCATTAATGAGAAAGGAGAATT
AAAGCTAGCAGATTTTGGACTAGCCCGAGCCAAGTCAGTTCCCACAAAGACCTACTCAAATGAAGTTGTC
ACACTATGGTACCGGCCACCTGATGTGCTTCTTGGTTCCTCGGAGTACTCAACACAGATTGACATGTGGG
GTGTTGGTTGCATTTTCTTTGAAATGGCTTCTGGAAGACCTTTATTTCCAGGATCAACCGTGGAAGATGA
ACTGCACTTAATTTTCCGACTGCTAGGAACTCCATCTCAGGAAACTTGGCCAGGTATTTCTTCAAATGAG
GAGTTCAAGAACTACAACTTTCCAAAATATAAACCACAGCCTCTAATTAACCACGCACCCAGGTTAGACT
CTGAAGGAATTGAGTTGATAACAAAATTTCTTCAGTATGAATCTAAGAAAAGGGTTTCAGCTGAAGAGGC
CATGAAACATGTGTACTTTCGAAGTCTGGGACCAAGAATACATGCTTTACCAGAAAGTGTATCAATATTC
AGTTTGAAAGAGATTCAGTTGCAAAAGGACCCGGGTTTTCGAAATTCTTCTTATCCAGAGACAGGACATG
GGAAGAACAGAAGACAGAGCATGCTCTTT
